Addgene plasmid #232962: pAG415Gal_Gcn4 W120A
Purpose: Galactose iduced expression of Gcn4 W120A in yeast
Depositing lab: Aseem Ansari & Tanja Mittag. Depositing organization: St. Jude Children's Research Hospital. Publication: Reconciling competing models on the roles of condensates and soluble complexes in transcription factor function. Bremer A, Lang WH, Kempen RP, Sweta K, Taylor AB, Borgia MB, Ansari AZ, Mittag T. bioRxiv [Preprint]. 2024 Nov 22:2024.11.21.624739. doi: 10.1101/2024.11.21.624739. PubMed 39605529.
Backbone
  Vector backbone: pAG415Gal-ccdB
  Backbone manufacturer: Susan Lindquist (Addgene #14145)
  Vector type: Yeast Expression
  Selectable markers: LEU2
Growth in bacteria
  Bacterial resistance: Ampicillin, 100 μg/mL
  Growth temperature: 37°C
  Growth strain: DH5alpha
  Copy number: High Copy
Gene/Insert
  Gene/Insert name: Gcn4 W120A
  Species: S. cerevisiae (budding yeast)
  Mutation: W120A
  Promoter: Gal1
  Tag / fusion protein: TEV cleavage site (N terminal on insert)
  Cloning method: Gateway Cloning
Terms and licenses: Academic/Nonprofit Terms; Industry Terms: Not Available to Industry
Depositor comments: Please visit https://doi.org/10.1101/2024.11.21.624739 for bioRxiv preprint.
How to cite: pAG415Gal_Gcn4 W120A was a gift from Aseem Ansari & Tanja Mittag (Addgene plasmid # 232962 ; http://n2t.net/addgene:232962 ; RRID:Addgene_232962)
