[The description below was written by a language model from this plasmid's Addgene catalogue record and pLannotate feature annotations shown in this document.]
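Description:
pAG415Gal_Gcn4 W120A is a yeast expression plasmid built by Gateway cloning into the pAG415Gal-ccdB destination vector, a member of the pRS415-style centromeric shuttle series. In Saccharomyces cerevisiae it is maintained through a CEN6/ARS element, which typically keeps the plasmid at low, stable copy number, and it is selected by the LEU2 auxotrophic marker expressed from its own promoter. In E. coli it replicates from a high-copy ColE1/pUC-type origin and is selected with ampicillin through the bla gene. An f1 origin, lac regulatory and lacZα remnants, and flanking T3 and T7 promoters are carried over from the pBluescript-derived backbone.

The expression cassette places the insert between the galactose-inducible GAL1 promoter, which is regulated by Gal4, and the CYC1 transcription terminator. The insert sits between attB1 and attB2 sites, the scars of the Gateway recombination that replaced the ccdB counterselection cassette. It encodes the budding yeast transcription factor Gcn4 carrying a W120A substitution, preceded at its N terminus by a TEV protease cleavage site. The automated annotation does not name Gcn4 itself; it marks only a short segment of the insert as similar to cpc-1 of Neurospora crassa, a related amino acid starvation-responsive transcription factor, and the attB-flanked interval in the table spans only about 400 nt. The other small yeast and bacterial gene fragments annotated in the backbone appear to be incidental flanking sequence.

According to the record, the plasmid is used for galactose-induced expression of the Gcn4 W120A mutant in yeast. The associated study addresses the roles of condensates and soluble complexes in transcription factor function, though the record does not state the specific effect of the mutation.
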