Features (pLannotate 1.2.2; 27 found; start..end, strand, type, name):
     69..572     -  misc_feature   CEN/ARS: S. cerevisiae CEN6 centromere fused to an autonomously replicating sequence
    609..713     +  promoter       AmpR promoter: bla
    714..1574    +  CDS            AmpR: β-lactamase; bla; confers resistance to ampicillin, carbenicillin, and related antibiotics
   1745..2333    +  rep_origin     ori: high-copy-number ColE1/pMB1/pBR322/pUC origin of replication
   2516..2608    +  CDS            lacI (fragment): lac repressor; lacI; The lac repressor binds to the lac operator to inhibit transcription in E. coli. This inhibition can be relieved by adding lactose or isopropyl-β-D-thiogalactopyranoside (IPTG).
   2621..2642    +  protein_bind   CAP binding site: CAP binding activates transcription in the presence of cAMP. E. coli catabolite activator protein
   2657..2687    +  promoter       lac promoter: promoter for the E. coli lac operon
   2695..2711    +  protein_bind   lac operator: The lac repressor binds to the lac operator to inhibit transcription in E. coli. This inhibition can be relieved by adding lactose or isopropyl-β-D-thiogalactopyranoside (IPTG). lac repressor encoded by lacI
   2756..2774    +  promoter       T3 promoter: promoter for bacteriophage T3 RNA polymerase
   2798..3239    +  promoter       GAL1 promoter: S. cerevisiae GAL1; inducible promoter, regulated by Gal4
   3254..3274    +  misc_feature   MCS (fragment): pBluescript multiple cloning site
   3278..3302    +  protein_bind   attB1: mutant version of attB; recombination site for the Gateway® BP reaction BP Clonase™
   3308..3324    +  CDS            TEV site (fragment): tobacco etch virus (TEV) protease recognition and cleavage site
   3497..3607    +  CDS            cpc-1 (fragment): CPC1_NEUCR - Experimental evidence at protein level: Swiss-Prot protein existence level 1. In N.crassa grown under amino acid starvation conditions, this protein is required for increasing the transcription of the genes coding for many amino acid biosynthetic pathways enzymes. This transcription factor binds and recognize the DNA sequence: 5'-TGACTC- 3'. From Neurospora crassa (strain ATCC 24698 / 74-OR23-1A / CBS 708.71 / DSM 1257 / FGSC 987).
   3672..3696    -  protein_bind   attB2: mutant version of attB; recombination site for the Gateway® BP reaction BP Clonase™
   3700..3725    +  misc_feature   MCS (fragment): pBluescript multiple cloning site
   3730..3977    +  terminator     CYC1 terminator: S. cerevisiae CYC1; transcription terminator for CYC1
   3996..4014    -  promoter       T7 promoter: promoter for bacteriophage T7 RNA polymerase
   4022..4177    +  CDS            lacZα (fragment): LacZα fragment of β-galactosidase; lacZ fragment
   4181..4609    +  rep_origin     f1 ori (sequence partly withheld): f1 bacteriophage origin of replication; arrow indicates direction of (+) strand synthesis
   4637..4689    -  misc_feature   bom (fragment): basis of mobility region from pBR322
   4720..4797    +  CDS            YO192_YEAST (fragment): Experimental evidence at protein level: Swiss-Prot protein existence level 1. From Saccharomyces cerevisiae (strain ATCC 204508 / S288c) (Baker's yeast).
   4937..5344    +  promoter       LEU2 promoter: S. cerevisiae LEU2
   5345..6439    +  CDS            LEU2: 3-isopropylmalate dehydrogenase, required for leucine biosynthesis; S. cerevisiae LEU2; yeast auxotrophic marker
   6801..6917    -  CDS            NFS1 (fragment): NFS1_YEAST - Also known as SPL1 From Saccharomyces cerevisiae (strain ATCC 204508 / S288c) (Baker's yeast).
   6916..6966    -  misc_feature   bom (fragment): basis of mobility region from pBR322
   7068..7103    -  CDS            rop (fragment): Rop protein, which maintains plasmids at low copy number; rop
>Addgene plasmid #232962 | pAG415Gal_Gcn4 W120A | addgene full sequence | sequence record 465904 | Addgene NGS Result
ACGAAAGGGCCTCGTGATACGCCTATTTTTATAGGTTAATGTCATGATAATAATGGTTTCTTAGGACGGA
TCGCTTGCCTGTAACTTACACGCGCCTCGTATCTTTTAATGATGGAATAATTTGGGAATTTACTCTGTGT
TTATTTATTTTTATGTTTTGTATTTGGATTTTAGAAAGTAAATAAAGAAGGTAGAAGAGTTACGGAATGA
AGAAAAAAAAATAAACAAAGGTTTAAAAAATTTCAACAAAAAGCGTACTTTACATATATATTTATTAGAC
AAGAAAAGCAGATTAAATAGATATACATTCGATTAACGATAAGTAAAATGTAAAATCACAGGATTTTCGT
GTGTGGTCTTCTACACAGACAAGATGAAACAATTCGGCATTAATACCTGAGAGCAGGAAGAGCAAGATAA
AAGGTAGTATTTGTTGGCGATCCCCCTAGAGTCTTTTACATCTTCGGAAAACAAAAACTATTTTTTCTTT
AATTTCTTTTTTTACTTTCTATTTTTAATTTATATATTTATATTAAAAAATTTAAATTATAATTATTTTT
ATAGCACGTGATGAAAAGGACCCAGGTGGCACTTTTCGGGGAAATGTGCGCGGAACCCCTATTTGTTTAT
TTTTCTAAATACATTCAAATATGTATCCGCTCATGAGACAATAACCCTGATAAATGCTTCAATAATATTG
AAAAAGGAAGAGTATGAGTATTCAACATTTCCGTGTCGCCCTTATTCCCTTTTTTGCGGCATTTTGCCTT
CCTGTTTTTGCTCACCCAGAAACGCTGGTGAAAGTAAAAGATGCTGAAGATCAGTTGGGTGCACGAGTGG
GTTACATCGAACTGGATCTCAACAGCGGTAAGATCCTTGAGAGTTTTCGCCCCGAAGAACGTTTTCCAAT
GATGAGCACTTTTAAAGTTCTGCTATGTGGCGCGGTATTATCCCGTATTGACGCCGGGCAAGAGCAACTC
GGTCGCCGCATACACTATTCTCAGAATGACTTGGTTGAGTACTCACCAGTCACAGAAAAGCATCTTACGG
ATGGCATGACAGTAAGAGAATTATGCAGTGCTGCCATAACCATGAGTGATAACACTGCGGCCAACTTACT
TCTGACAACGATCGGAGGACCGAAGGAGCTAACCGCTTTTTTGCACAACATGGGGGATCATGTAACTCGC
CTTGATCGTTGGGAACCGGAGCTGAATGAAGCCATACCAAACGACGAGCGTGACACCACGATGCCTGTAG
CAATGGCAACAACGTTGCGCAAACTATTAACTGGCGAACTACTTACTCTAGCTTCCCGGCAACAATTAAT
AGACTGGATGGAGGCGGATAAAGTTGCAGGACCACTTCTGCGCTCGGCCCTTCCGGCTGGCTGGTTTATT
GCTGATAAATCTGGAGCCGGTGAGCGTGGGTCTCGCGGTATCATTGCAGCACTGGGGCCAGATGGTAAGC
CCTCCCGTATCGTAGTTATCTACACGACGGGGAGTCAGGCAACTATGGATGAACGAAATAGACAGATCGC
TGAGATAGGTGCCTCACTGATTAAGCATTGGTAACTGTCAGACCAAGTTTACTCATATATACTTTAGATT
GATTTAAAACTTCATTTTTAATTTAAAAGGATCTAGGTGAAGATCCTTTTTGATAATCTCATGACCAAAA
TCCCTTAACGTGAGTTTTCGTTCCACTGAGCGTCAGACCCCGTAGAAAAGATCAAAGGATCTTCTTGAGA
TCCTTTTTTTCTGCGCGTAATCTGCTGCTTGCAAACAAAAAAACCACCGCTACCAGCGGTGGTTTGTTTG
CCGGATCAAGAGCTACCAACTCTTTTTCCGAAGGTAACTGGCTTCAGCAGAGCGCAGATACCAAATACTG
TTCTTCTAGTGTAGCCGTAGTTAGGCCACCACTTCAAGAACTCTGTAGCACCGCCTACATACCTCGCTCT
GCTAATCCTGTTACCAGTGGCTGCTGCCAGTGGCGATAAGTCGTGTCTTACCGGGTTGGACTCAAGACGA
TAGTTACCGGATAAGGCGCAGCGGTCGGGCTGAACGGGGGGTTCGTGCACACAGCCCAGCTTGGAGCGAA
CGACCTACACCGAACTGAGATACCTACAGCGTGAGCTATGAGAAAGCGCCACGCTTCCCGAAGGGAGAAA
GGCGGACAGGTATCCGGTAAGCGGCAGGGTCGGAACAGGAGAGCGCACGAGGGAGCTTCCAGGGGGAAAC
GCCTGGTATCTTTATAGTCCTGTCGGGTTTCGCCACCTCTGACTTGAGCGTCGATTTTTGTGATGCTCGT
CAGGGGGGCGGAGCCTATGGAAAAACGCCAGCAACGCGGCCTTTTTACGGTTCCTGGCCTTTTGCTGGCC
TTTTGCTCACATGTTCTTTCCTGCGTTATCCCCTGATTCTGTGGATAACCGTATTACCGCCTTTGAGTGA
GCTGATACCGCTCGCCGCAGCCGAACGACCGAGCGCAGCGAGTCAGTGAGCGAGGAAGCGGAAGAGCGCC
CAATACGCAAACCGCCTCTCCCCGCGCGTTGGCCGATTCATTAATGCAGCTGGCACGACAGGTTTCCCGA
CTGGAAAGCGGGCAGTGAGCGCAACGCAATTAATGTGAGTTAGCTCACTCATTAGGCACCCCAGGCTTTA
CACTTTATGCTTCCGGCTCGTATGTTGTGTGGAATTGTGAGCGGATAACAATTTCACACAGGAAACAGCT
ATGACCATGATTACGCCAAGCGCGCAATTAACCCTCACTAAAGGGAACAAAAGCTGGAGCTCTAGTACGG
ATTAGAAGCCGCCGAGCGGGTGACAGCCCTCCGAAGGAAGACTCTCCTCCGTGCGTCCTCGTCTTCACCG
GTCGCGTTCCTGAAACGCAGATGTGCCTCGCGCCGCACTGCTCCGAACAATAAAGATTCTACAATACTAG
CTTTTATGGTTATGAAGAGGAAAAATTGGCAGTAACCTGGCCCCACAAACCTTCAAATGAACGAATCAAA
TTAACAACCATAGGATGATAATGCGATTAGTTTTTTAGCCTTATTTCTGGGGTAATTAATCAGCGAAGCG
ATGATTTTTGATCTATTAACAGATATATAAATGCAAAAACTGCATAACCACTTTAACTAATACTTTCAAC
ATTTTCGGTTTGTATTACTTCTTATTCAAATGTAATAAAAGTATCAACAAAAAATTGTTAATATACCTCT
ATACTTTAACGTCAAGGAGAAAAAACCCCGGATTCTAGAACTAGTGGATCCCCCATCACAAGTTTGTACA
AAAAAGCAGGCTTCGAGAACCTGTATTTTCAGGGTAGCATGAGCACCGATAGCACCCCGATGTTTGAATA
TGAAAATCTGGAAGATAACAGCAAAGAAGCGACCAGCCTGTTTGATAATGATATTCCGGTTACCACCGAT
GATGTTAGCCTGGCAGATAAAGCAATTGAAAGCGGTAGCGGTTCAGGTAGCGGTAGTCCGGAAAGCAGCG
ATCCGGCAGCACTGAAACGTGCCCGTAATACCGAAGCAGCACGTCGTAGCCGTGCACGTAAACTGCAGCG
TATGAAACAGTTAGAAGATAAGGTTGAAGAACTGCTGTGCAAAAACTATCACCTGGAAAATGAAGTTGCC
CGTCTGAAAAAACTGGTTGGTGAACGTTAAGACCCAGCTTTCTTGTACAAAGTGGTGATGGGCTGCAGGA
ATTCGATATCAAGCTCGAGTCATGTAATTAGTTATGTCACGCTTACATTCACGCCCTCCCCCCACATCCG
CTCTAACCGAAAAGGAAGGAGTTAGACAACCTGAAGTCTAGGTCCCTATTTATTTTTTTATAGTTATGTT
AGTATTAAGAACGTTATTTATATTTCAAATTTTTCTTTTTTTTCTGTACAGACGCGTGTACGCATGTAAC
ATTATACTGAAAACCTTGCTTGAGAAGGTTTTGGGACGCTCGAAGGCTTTAATTTGCGGCCGGTACCCAA
TTCGCCCTATAGTGAGTCGTATTACGCGCGCTCACTGGCCGTCGTTTTACAACGTCGTGACTGGGAAAAC
CCTGGCGTTACCCAACTTAATCGCCTTGCAGCACATCCCCCTTTCGCCAGCTGGCGTAATAGCGAAGAGG
CCCGCACCGATCGCCCTTCCCAACAGTTGCGCAGCCTGAATGGCGAATGG
[124 nt withheld, positions 4181-4304]
C
[91 nt withheld, positions 4306-4396]
A
[49 nt withheld, positions 4398-4446]
CCTTTGACGTTGGAGTCCACGTTCTTT
[37 nt withheld, positions 4474-4510]
ACCCTATCTCGGTCTATTCTTTTGATTTATAAGGGATTTTGCCGATTTCGGCCTATTGGTTAAAAAATGA
GCTGATTTAACAAAAATTTAACGCGAATTTTAACAAAATATTAACGCTTACAATTTCCTGATGCGGTATT
TTCTCCTTACGCATCTGTGCGGTATTTCACACCGCATATCGACCGGTCGAGGAGAACTTCTAGTATATCT
ACATACCTAATATTATTGCCTTATTAAAAATGGAATCCCAACAATTACATCAAAATCCACATTCTCTTCA
AAATCAATTGTCCTGTACTTCCTTGTTCATGTGTGTTCAAAAACGTTATATTTATAGGATAATTATACTC
TATTTCTCAACAAGTAATTGGTTGTTTGGCCGAGCGGTCTAAGGCGCCTGATTCAAGAAATATCTTGACC
GCAGTTAACTGTGGGAATACTCAGGTATCGTAAGATGCAAGAGTTCGAATCTCTTAGCAACCATTATTTT
TTTCCTCAACATAACGAGAACACACAGGGGCGCTATCGCACAGAATCAAATTCGATGACTGGAAATTTTT
TGTTAATTTCAGAGGTCGCCTGACGCATATACCTTTTTCAACTGAAAAATTGGGAGAAAAAGGAAAGGTG
AGAGCGCCGGAACCGGCTTTTCATATAGAATAGAGAAGCGTTCATGACTAAATGCTTGCATCACAATACT
TGAAGTTGACAATATTATTTAAGGACCTATTGTTTTTTCCAATAGGTGGTTAGCAATCGTCTTACTTTCT
AACTTTTCTTACCTTTTACATTTCAGCAATATATATATATATATTTCAAGGATATACCATTCTAATGTCT
GCCCCTAAGAAGATCGTCGTTTTGCCAGGTGACCACGTTGGTCAAGAAATCACAGCCGAAGCCATTAAGG
TTCTTAAAGCTATTTCTGATGTTCGTTCCAATGTCAAGTTCGATTTCGAAAATCATTTAATTGGTGGTGC
TGCTATCGATGCTACAGGTGTTCCACTTCCAGATGAGGCGCTGGAAGCCTCCAAGAAGGCTGATGCCGTT
TTGTTAGGTGCTGTGGGTGGTCCTAAATGGGGTACCGGTAGTGTTAGACCTGAACAAGGTTTACTAAAAA
TCCGTAAAGAACTTCAATTGTACGCCAACTTAAGACCATGTAACTTTGCATCCGACTCTCTTTTAGACTT
ATCTCCAATCAAGCCACAATTTGCTAAAGGTACTGACTTCGTTGTTGTCAGAGAATTAGTGGGAGGTATT
TACTTTGGTAAGAGAAAGGAAGACGATGGTGATGGTGTCGCTTGGGATAGTGAACAATACACCGTTCCAG
AAGTGCAAAGAATCACAAGAATGGCCGCTTTCATGGCCCTACAACATGAGCCACCATTGCCTATTTGGTC
CTTGGATAAAGCTAATGTTTTGGCCTCTTCAAGATTATGGAGAAAAACTGTGGAGGAAACCATCAAGAAC
GAATTCCCTACATTGAAGGTTCAACATCAATTGATTGATTCTGCCGCCATGATCCTAGTTAAGAACCCAA
CCCACCTAAATGGTATTATAATCACCAGCAACATGTTTGGTGATATCATCTCCGATGAAGCCTCCGTTAT
CCCAGGTTCCTTGGGTTTGTTGCCATCTGCGTCCTTGGCCTCTTTGCCAGACAAGAACACCGCATTTGGT
TTGTACGAACCATGCCACGGTTCTGCTCCAGATTTGCCAAAGAATAAGGTCAACCCTATCGCCACTATCT
TGTCTGCTGCAATGATGTTGAAATTGTCATTGAACTTGCCTGAAGAAGGTAAGGCCATTGAAGATGCAGT
TAAAAAGGTTTTGGATGCAGGTATCAGAACTGGTGATTTAGGTGGTTCCAACAGTACCACCGAAGTCGGT
GATGCTGTCGCCGAAGAAGTTAAGAAAATCCTTGCTTAAAAAGATTCTCTTTTTTTATGATATTTGTACA
TAAACTTTATAAATGAAATTCATAATAGAAACGACACGAAATTACAAAATGGAATATGTTCATAGGGTAG
ACGAAACTATATACGCAATCTACATACATTTATCAAGAAGGAGAAAAAGGAGGATGTAAAGGAATACAGG
TAAGCAAATTGATACTAATGGCTCAACGTGATAAGGAAAAAGAATTGCACTTTAACATTAATATTGACAA
GGAGGAGGGCACCACACAAAAAGTTAGGTGTAACAGAAAATCATGAAACTATGATTCCTAATTTATATAT
TGGAGGATTTTCTCTAAAAAAAAAAAAATACAACAAATAAAAAACACTCAATGACCTGACCATTTGATGG
AGTTTAAGTCAATACCTTCTTGAACCATTTCCCATAATGGTGAAAGTTCCCTCAAGAATTTTACTCTGTC
AGAAACGGCCTTAACGACGTAGTCGATATGGTGCACTCTCAGTACAATCTGCTCTGATGCCGCATAGTTA
AGCCAGCCCCGACACCCGCCAACACCCGCTGACGCGCCCTGACGGGCTTGTCTGCTCCCGGCATCCGCTT
ACAGACAAGCTGTGACCGTCTCCGGGAGCTGCATGTGTCAGAGGTTTTCACCGTCATCACCGAAACGCGC
GAG
